Addgene plasmid #120566: pLEX-uORF-HA-birA*-N-Ras(Q61K/E37A)-IRES-Puro
Purpose: Expresses HA-birA*-N-Ras Q61K/E37A fusion protein in mammalian cells & for virus production
Depositing lab: Paul Khavari. Depositing organization: Stanford University. Publication: The Functional Proximal Proteome of Oncogenic Ras Includes mTORC2. Kovalski JR, Bhaduri A, Zehnder AM, Neela PH, Che Y, Wozniak GG, Khavari PA. Mol Cell. 2019 Jan 4. pii: S1097-2765(18)31031-1. doi: 10.1016/j.molcel.2018.12.001. PubMed 30639242.
Backbone
  Vector backbone: pLEX
  Backbone manufacturer: Thermo Scientific
  Backbone size w/o insert (bp): 10682
  Total vector size (bp): 12249
  Vector type: Mammalian Expression, Lentiviral
  Selectable markers: Puromycin
Growth in bacteria
  Bacterial resistance: Ampicillin, 100 μg/mL
  Growth temperature: 37°C
  Growth strain: NEB Stable
  Copy number: Unknown
Gene/Insert
  Gene/Insert name: NRAS
  Species: H. sapiens (human)
  Insert size (bp): 1617
  Mutation: Q61K, E37A
  Entrez Gene: NRAS (a.k.a. ALPS4, CMNS, KRAS, N-ras, NCMS, NRAS1, NS6)
  Promoter: CMV
  Tag / fusion protein: HA-birA* (N terminal on backbone)
  Cloning method: Ligation Independent Cloning
  Sequencing primers: 5′ CACCAAAATCAACGGGACTT; 3′ ATATAGACAAACGCACACCGGCCT
Terms and licenses: Academic/Nonprofit Terms; Industry Terms: Not Available to Industry
How to cite: pLEX-uORF-HA-birA*-N-Ras(Q61K/E37A)-IRES-Puro was a gift from Paul Khavari (Addgene plasmid # 120566 ; http://n2t.net/addgene:120566 ; RRID:Addgene_120566)
