[The description below was written by a language model from this plasmid's Addgene catalogue record and pLannotate feature annotations shown in this document.]
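Description:
pLEX-uORF-HA-birA*-N-Ras(Q61K/E37A)-IRES-Puro is a 12.2 kb HIV-1-based lentiviral and mammalian expression plasmid built on the pLEX backbone. It is propagated in E. coli through a high-copy ColE1/pUC-type origin with ampicillin selection, and it also carries an f1 origin. The transfer cassette is bounded by a truncated 5' LTR and a self-inactivating ΔU3 3' LTR. It contains the Ψ packaging signal, a gag fragment, the Rev response element and the cPPT/CTS, which support packaging of the genomic RNA, its Rev-dependent nuclear export and efficient transduction. An EM7-driven bleomycin/Zeocin resistance gene lies in reverse orientation upstream of the expression cassette. Outside the LTRs, the backbone carries an SV40 promoter–hygromycin resistance unit, although the catalogue lists only puromycin as the mammalian selectable marker.

The CMV enhancer/promoter drives a single bicistronic transcript. Its first cistron encodes an HA epitope tag fused to BirA(R118G), the promiscuous E. coli biotin ligase used in BioID, followed by human NRAS carrying the Q61K and E37A substitutions. An EMCV IRES then permits translation of puromycin N-acetyltransferase from the same mRNA, so drug resistance is linked to fusion expression. A WPRE downstream enhances transcript expression. The name indicates an upstream open reading frame (uORF), an element that generally dampens translation of the downstream coding sequence, but it is not annotated in the feature table and the record does not describe it. The construct is intended for transfection or lentivirus production to express the fusion protein in mammalian cells. The BirA* moiety and the associated publication title indicate use in proximity-dependent biotinylation to map proteins neighbouring oncogenic Ras. The record does not state the functional rationale for the E37A mutation.
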