Features (pLannotate 1.2.2; 34 found; start..end, strand, type, name):
    377..634     +  LTR            5' LTR (truncated): truncated 5' long terminal repeat (LTR) from HIV-1
    681..806     +  misc_feature   HIV-1 Ψ: packaging signal of human immunodeficiency virus type 1
    790..1128    +  CDS            HIV-1 gag (fragment): gag protein from human immunodeficiency virus 1; gag
   1303..1536    +  misc_feature   RRE: The Rev response element (RRE) of HIV-1 allows for Rev-dependent mRNA export from the nucleus to the cytoplasm.
   1913..2013    +  CDS            Rev (fragment): human immunodeficiency virus 1 (HIV-1) Rev protein; rev; enhances nuclear export of unspliced and incompletely spliced viral mRNAs
   2063..2180    +  misc_feature   cPPT/CTS: central polypurine tract and central termination sequence of HIV-1
   2245..2619    -  CDS            BleoR: antibiotic-binding protein; Sh ble from Streptoalloteichus hindustanus; confers resistance to bleomycin, phleomycin, and Zeocin™
   2639..2686    -  promoter       EM7 promoter: synthetic bacterial promoter&nbsp
   2791..3094    +  enhancer       CMV enhancer: human cytomegalovirus immediate early enhancer
   3095..3298    +  promoter       CMV promoter: human cytomegalovirus (CMV) immediate early promoter
   3411..3436    +  CDS            3xHA (fragment): three tandem HA epitope tags
   3438..4397    +  CDS            BirA(R118G): promiscuous R118G mutant of the E. coli biotin protein ligase (Cronan, 2005) also known as BirA* or BioID
   4434..4997    +  CDS            NRAS: RASN_HUMAN - Also known as HRAS1. Experimental evidence at protein level: Swiss-Prot protein existence level 1. Ras proteins bind GDP/GTP and possess intrinsic GTPase activity. From Homo sapiens (Human).
   5040..5612    +  misc_feature   IRES: internal ribosome entry site (IRES) of the encephalomyocarditis virus (EMCV)
   5621..6217    +  CDS            PuroR: puromycin N-acetyltransferase; pac from Streptomyces alboniger; confers resistance to puromycin
   6224..6812    +  misc_feature   WPRE: woodchuck hepatitis virus posttranscriptional regulatory element
   6829..7017    +  CDS            nef (fragment): NEF_HV1Z2 - Experimental evidence at protein level: Swiss-Prot protein existence level 1. Extracellular Nef protein targets CD4(+) T-lymphocytes for apoptosis by interacting with CXCR4 surface receptors. From Human immunodeficiency virus type 1 group M subtype D (isolate Z2/CDC-Z34) (HIV-1).
   7019..7252    +  LTR            3' LTR (ΔU3): self-inactivating 3' long terminal repeat (LTR) from HIV-1
   7359..7583    +  polyA_signal   bGH poly(A) signal: bovine growth hormone polyadenylation signal
   7587..7608    +  promoter       SV40 promoter (fragment): SV40 enhancer and early promoter
   7629..8057    +  rep_origin     f1 ori (sequence partly withheld): f1 bacteriophage origin of replication; arrow indicates direction of (+) strand synthesis
   8071..8400    +  promoter       SV40 promoter: SV40 enhancer and early promoter
   8449..9474    +  CDS            HygR: aminoglycoside phosphotransferase from E. coli; aph(4)-Ia; confers resistance to hygromycin
   9484..9609    +  CDS            ble (fragment): BLE_KLEPN - Experimental evidence at protein level: Swiss-Prot protein existence level 1. Binding protein with a strong affinity to the bleomycin family of antibiotics. Binds to CL990; an antimitotic-antibiotic compound. From Klebsiella pneumoniae.
   9604..9725    +  polyA_signal   SV40 poly(A) signal: SV40 polyadenylation signal
   9796..9818    -  protein_bind   lac operator (fragment): The lac repressor binds to the lac operator to inhibit transcription in E. coli. This inhibition can be relieved by adding lactose or isopropyl-β-D-thiogalactopyranoside (IPTG). lac repressor encoded by lacI
   9822..9852    -  promoter       lac promoter: promoter for the E. coli lac operon
   9867..9888    -  protein_bind   CAP binding site: CAP binding activates transcription in the presence of cAMP. E. coli catabolite activator protein
   9901..9993    -  CDS            lacI (fragment): lac repressor; lacI; The lac repressor binds to the lac operator to inhibit transcription in E. coli. This inhibition can be relieved by adding lactose or isopropyl-β-D-thiogalactopyranoside (IPTG).
  10176..10764   -  rep_origin     ori: high-copy-number ColE1/pMB1/pBR322/pUC origin of replication
  10935..11795   -  CDS            AmpR: β-lactamase; bla; confers resistance to ampicillin, carbenicillin, and related antibiotics
  11796..11900   -  promoter       AmpR promoter: bla
  11948..12082   +  polyA_signal   SV40 poly(A) signal: SV40 polyadenylation signal
  12249..329     +  CDS            nef (fragment) (across the origin): NEF_HV1BR - Experimental evidence at protein level: Swiss-Prot protein existence level 1. Extracellular Nef protein targets CD4(+) T-lymphocytes for apoptosis by interacting with CXCR4 surface receptors (PubMed:14990729). From Human immunodeficiency virus type 1 group M subtype B (isolate BRU/LAI) (HIV-1).
>Addgene plasmid #120566 | pLEX-uORF-HA-birA*-N-Ras(Q61K/E37A)-IRES-Puro | addgene full sequence | sequence record 234137 | Addgene NGS Result
TGGAAGGGCTAATTCACTCCCAAAGAAGACAAGATATCCTTGATCTGTGGATCTACCACACACAAGGCTA
CTTCCCTGATTAGCAGAACTACACACCAGGGCCAGGGGTCAGATATCCACTGACCTTTGGATGGTGCTAC
AAGCTAGTACCAGTTGAGCCAGATAAGGTAGAAGAGGCCAATAAAGGAGAGAACACCAGCTTGTTACACC
CTGTGAGCCTGCATGGGATGGATGACCCGGAGAGAGAAGTGTTAGAGTGGAGGTTTGACAGCCGCCTAGC
ATTTCATCACGTGGCCCGAGAGCTGCATCCGGAGTACTTCAAGAACTGCTGATATCGAGCTTGCTACAAG
GGACTTTCCGCTGGGGACTTTCCAGGGAGGCGTGGCCTGGGCGGGACTGGGGAGTGGCGAGCCCTCAGAT
CCTGCATATAAGCAGCTGCTTTTTGCCTGTACTGGGTCTCTCTGGTTAGACCAGATCTGAGCCTGGGAGC
TCTCTGGCTAACTAGGGAACCCACTGCTTAAGCCTCAATAAAGCTTGCCTTGAGTGCTTCAAGTAGTGTG
TGCCCGTCTGTTGTGTGACTCTGGTAACTAGAGATCCCTCAGACCCTTTTAGTCAGTGTGGAAAATCTCT
AGCAGTGGCGCCCGAACAGGGACTTGAAAGCGAAAGGGAAACCAGAGGAGCTCTCTCGACGCAGGACTCG
GCTTGCTGAAGCGCGCACGGCAAGAGGCGAGGGGCGGCGACTGGTGAGTACGCCAAAAATTTTGACTAGC
GGAGGCTAGAAGGAGAGAGATGGGTGCGAGAGCGTCAGTATTAAGCGGGGGAGAATTAGATCGCGATGGG
AAAAAATTCGGTTAAGGCCAGGGGGAAAGAAAAAATATAAATTAAAACATATAGTATGGGCAAGCAGGGA
GCTAGAACGATTCGCAGTTAATCCTGGCCTGTTAGAAACATCAGAAGGCTGTAGACAAATACTGGGACAG
CTACAACCATCCCTTCAGACAGGATCAGAAGAACTTAGATCATTATATAATACAGTAGCAACCCTCTATT
GTGTGCATCAAAGGATAGAGATAAAAGACACCAAGGAAGCTTTAGACAAGATAGAGGAAGAGCAAAACAA
AAGTAAGACCACCGCACAGCAAGCGGCCGGCCGCTGATCTTCAGACCTGGAGGAGGAGATATGAGGGACA
ATTGGAGAAGTGAATTATATAAATATAAAGTAGTAAAAATTGAACCATTAGGAGTAGCACCCACCAAGGC
AAAGAGAAGAGTGGTGCAGAGAGAAAAAAGAGCAGTGGGAATAGGAGCTTTGTTCCTTGGGTTCTTGGGA
GCAGCAGGAAGCACTATGGGCGCAGCGTCAATGACGCTGACGGTACAGGCCAGACAATTATTGTCTGGTA
TAGTGCAGCAGCAGAACAATTTGCTGAGGGCTATTGAGGCGCAACAGCATCTGTTGCAACTCACAGTCTG
GGGCATCAAGCAGCTCCAGGCAAGAATCCTGGCTGTGGAAAGATACCTAAAGGATCAACAGCTCCTGGGG
ATTTGGGGTTGCTCTGGAAAACTCATTTGCACCACTGCTGTGCCTTGGAATGCTAGTTGGAGTAATAAAT
CTCTGGAACAGATTTGGAATCACACGACCTGGATGGAGTGGGACAGAGAAATTAACAATTACACAAGCTT
AATACACTCCTTAATTGAAGAATCGCAAAACCAGCAAGAAAAGAATGAACAAGAATTATTGGAATTAGAT
AAATGGGCAAGTTTGTGGAATTGGTTTAACATAACAAATTGGCTGTGGTATATAAAATTATTCATAATGA
TAGTAGGAGGCTTGGTAGGTTTAAGAATAGTTTTTGCTGTACTTTCTATAGTGAATAGAGTTAGGCAGGG
ATATTCACCATTATCGTTTCAGACCCACCTCCCAACCCCGAGGGGACCCGACAGGCCCGAAGGAATAGAA
GAAGAAGGTGGAGAGAGAGACAGAGACAGATCCATTCGATTAGTGAACGGATCGGCACTGCGTGCGCCAA
TTCTGCAGACAAATGGCAGTATTCATCCACAATTTTAAAAGAAAAGGGGGGATTGGGGGGTACAGTGCAG
GGGAAAGAATAGTAGACATAATAGCAACAGACATACAAACTAAAGAATTACAAAAACAAATTACAAAAAT
TCAAAATTTTCGGGTTTATTACAGGGACAGCAGAGATCCAGTTTGGTTAGTACCGGGCCCGCTCTAGTCC
GGAATCAGTCCTGCTCCTCGGCCACGAAGTGCACGCAGTTGCCGGCCGGGTCGCGCAGGGCGAACTCCCG
CCCCCACGGCTGCTCGCCGATCTCGGTCATGGCCGGCCCGGAGGCGTCCCGGAAGTTCGTGGACACGACC
TCCGACCACTCGGCGTACAGCTCGTCCAGGCCGCGCACCCACACCCAGGCCAGGGTGTTGTCCGGCACCA
CCTGGTCCTGGACCGCGCTGATGAACAGGGTCACGTCGTCCCGGACCACACCGGCGAAGTCGTCCTCCAC
GAAGTCCCGGGAGAACCCGAGCCGGTCGGTCCAGAACTCGACCGCTCCGGCGACGTCGCGCGCGGTGAGC
ACCGGAACGGCACTGGTCAACTTGGCCATGGTGGCCCTCCTATAGTGAGTCGTATTATACTATGCCGATA
TACTATGCCGATGATTAATTGTCAACACGTGCTGCAGGTCCGAGGTTCTAGACGTATTACCGCCATGCAT
TAGTTATTAATAGTAATCAATTACGGGGTCATTAGTTCATAGCCCATATATGGAGTTCCGCGTTACATAA
CTTACGGTAAATGGCCCGCCTGGCTGACCGCCCAACGACCCCCGCCCATTGACGTCAATAATGACGTATG
TTCCCATAGTAACGCCAATAGGGACTTTCCATTGACGTCAATGGGTGGAGTATTTACGGTAAACTGCCCA
CTTGGCAGTACATCAAGTGTATCATATGCCAAGTACGCCCCCTATTGACGTCAATGACGGTAAATGGCCC
GCCTGGCATTATGCCCAGTACATGACCTTATGGGACTTTCCTACTTGGCAGTACATCTACGTATTAGTCA
TCGCTATTACCATGGTGATGCGGTTTTGGCAGTACATCAATGGGCGTGGATAGCGGTTTGACTCACGGGG
ATTTCCAAGTCTCCACCCCATTGACGTCAATGGGAGTTTGTTTTGGCACCAAAATCAACGGGACTTTCCA
AAATGTCGTAACAACTCCGCCCCATTGACGCAAATGGGCGGTAGGCGTGTACGGTGGGAGGTCTATATAA
GCAGAGCTCGTTTAGTGAACCGTCAGATCGCCTGGAGACGCCATCCACGCTGTTTTGACCTCCATAGAAG
ACACCGACTCTACTAGAGGATCTACCATGGCATAACGACTAATATTTATGTACCCATACGATGTGCCTGA
CTATGCTAAGGACAACACCGTGCCCCTGAAGCTGATCGCCCTGCTGGCCAACGGCGAGTTCCACTCTGGC
GAGCAGCTGGGAGAGACCCTGGGAATGAGCAGAGCCGCCATCAACAAGCACATCCAGACACTGAGAGACT
GGGGAGTGGACGTGTTCACCGTGCCTGGCAAGGGCTACAGCCTGCCTGAGCCTATCCAGCTGCTGAACGC
CAAGCAGATCCTGGGACAGCTGGATGGCGGAAGCGTGGCCGTGCTGCCTGTGATCGACTCCACCAATCAG
TACCTGCTGGACAGAATCGGAGAGCTGAAGTCCGGCGACGCCTGCATCGCCGAGTACCAGCAGGCTGGCA
GAGGAGGCAGAGGACGGAAGTGGTTCAGCCCATTCGGAGCCAACCTGTACCTGTCCATGTTCTGGAGACT
GGAGCAGGGACCTGCTGCTGCCATCGGACTGAGTCTGGTGATCGGAATCGTGATGGCCGAGGTGCTGAGA
AAGCTGGGAGCCGACAAGGTGAGAGTGAAGTGGCCTAATGACCTGTACCTCCAGGACCGCAAGCTGGCTG
GCATCCTGGTGGAGCTGACAGGCAAGACAGGCGATGCCGCTCAGATCGTGATCGGAGCCGGAATCAACAT
GGCCATGAGAAGAGTGGAGGAGAGCGTGGTGAACCAGGGCTGGATCACCCTGCAGGAGGCTGGCATCAAC
CTGGACCGGAACACCCTGGCCGCCATGCTGATCAGAGAGCTGAGAGCCGCTCTGGAGCTGTTCGAGCAGG
AGGGACTGGCTCCTTACCTGAGCAGATGGGAGAAGCTGGACAACTTCATCAACAGACCTGTGAAGCTGAT
CATCGGCGACAAGGAAATCTTCGGCATCTCCAGAGGAATCGACAAGCAGGGAGCTCTGCTGCTGGAGCAG
GACGGAATCATCAAGCCCTGGATGGGCGGAGAAATCTCCCTGAGAAGCGCAGAGAAGGGATCCAGCGGCG
GCGGCAGCGGCGGCGGCGGCAGCACTGAGTACAAACTGGTGGTGGTTGGAGCAGGTGGTGTTGGGAAAAG
CGCACTGACAATCCAGCTAATCCAGAACCACTTTGTAGATGAATATGATCCCACCATAGCGGATTCTTAC
AGAAAACAAGTGGTTATAGATGGTGAAACCTGTTTGTTGGACATACTGGATACAGCTGGAAAAGAAGAGT
ACAGTGCCATGAGAGACCAATACATGAGGACAGGCGAAGGCTTCCTCTGTGTATTTGCCATCAATAATAG
CAAGTCATTTGCGGATATTAACCTCTACAGGGAGCAGATTAAGCGAGTAAAAGACTCGGATGATGTACCT
ATGGTGCTAGTGGGAAACAAGTGTGATTTGCCAACAAGGACAGTTGATACAAAACAAGCCCACGAACTGG
CCAAGAGTTACGGGATTCCATTCATTGAAACCTCAGCCAAGACCAGACAGGGTGTTGAAGATGCTTTTTA
CACACTGGTAAGAGAAATACGCCAGTACCGAATGAAAAAACTCAACAGCAGTGATGATGGGACTCAGGGT
TGTATGGGATTGCCATGTGTGGTGATGTAACTCGAGTCTAGAGGGCCCGACGCGTCTGGCCACCGGTCGC
CCCTCTCCCTCCCCCCCCCCTAACGTTACTGGCCGAAGCCGCTTGGAATAAGGCCGGTGTGCGTTTGTCT
ATATGTTATTTTCCACCATATTGCCGTCTTTTGGCAATGTGAGGGCCCGGAAACCTGGCCCTGTCTTCTT
GACGAGCATTCCTAGGGGTCTTTCCCCTCTCGCCAAAGGAATGCAAGGTCTGTTGAATGTCGTGAAGGAA
GCAGTTCCTCTGGAAGCTTCTTGAAGACAAACAACGTCTGTAGCGACCCTTTGCAGGCAGCGGAACCCCC
CACCTGGCGACAGGTGCCTCTGCGGCCAAAAGCCACGTGTATAAGATACACCTGCAAAGGCGGCACAACC
CCAGTGCCACGTTGTGAGTTGGATAGTTGTGGAAAGAGTCAAATGGCTCTCCTCAAGCGTATTCAACAAG
GGGCTGAAGGATGCCCAGAAGGTACCCCATTGTATGGGATCTGATCTGGGGCCTCGGTGCACATGCTTTA
CATGTGTTTAGTCGAGGTTAAAAAAACGTCTAGGCCCCCCGAACCACGGGGACGTGGTTTTCCTTTGAAA
AACACGATAATACCATGGCCACCGAGTACAAGCCCACGGTGCGCCTCGCCACCCGCGACGACGTCCCCCG
GGCCGTACGCACCCTCGCCGCCGCGTTCGCCGACTACCCCGCCACGCGCCACACCGTCGACCCGGACCGC
CACATCGAGCGGGTCACCGAGCTGCAAGAACTCTTCCTCACGCGCGTCGGGCTCGACATCGGCAAGGTGT
GGGTCGCGGACGACGGCGCCGCGGTGGCGGTCTGGACCACGCCGGAGAGCGTCGAAGCGGGGGCGGTGTT
CGCCGAGATCGGCTCGCGCATGGCCGAGTTGAGCGGTTCCCGGCTGGCCGCGCAGCAACAGATGGAAGGC
CTCCTGGCGCCGCACCGGCCCAAGGAGCCCGCGTGGTTCCTGGCCACCGTCGGCGTCTCGCCCGACCACC
AGGGCAAGGGTCTGGGCAGCGCCGTCGTGCTCCCCGGAGTGGAGGCGGCCGAGCGCGCTGGGGTGCCCGC
CTTCCTGGAGACCTCCGCGCCCCGCAACCTCCCCTTCTACGAGCGGCTCGGCTTCACCGTCACCGCCGAC
GTCGAGGTGCCCGAAGGACCGCGCACCTGGTGCATGACCCGCAAGCCCGGTGCCTGAGTTAACAATCAAC
CTCTGGATTACAAAATTTGTGAAAGATTGACTGGTATTCTTAACTATGTTGCTCCTTTTACGCTATGTGG
ATACGCTGCTTTAATGCCTTTGTATCATGCTATTGCTTCCCGTATGGCTTTCATTTTCTCCTCCTTGTAT
AAATCCTGGTTGCTGTCTCTTTATGAGGAGTTGTGGCCCGTTGTCAGGCAACGTGGCGTGGTGTGCACTG
TGTTTGCTGACGCAACCCCCACTGGTTGGGGCATTGCCACCACCTGTCAGCTCCTTTCCGGGACTTTCGC
TTTCCCCCTCCCTATTGCCACGGCGGAACTCATCGCCGCCTGCCTTGCCCGCTGCTGGACAGGGGCTCGG
CTGTTGGGCACTGACAATTCCGTGGTGTTGTCGGGGAAGCTGACGTCCTTTCCATGGCTGCTCGCCTGTG
TTGCCACCTGGATTCTGCGCGGGACGTCCTTCTGCTACGTCCCTTCGGCCCTCAATCCAGCGGACCTTCC
TTCCCGCGGCCTGCTGCCGGCTCTGCGGCCTCTTCCGCGTCTTCGCCTTCGCCCTCAGACGAGTCGGATC
TCCCTTTGGGCCGCCTCCCCGCCTGGAATTAATTCTGCAGTCGAGACCTAGAAAAACATGGAGCAATCAC
AAGTAGCAATACAGCAGCTACCAATGCTGATTGTGCCTGGCTAGAAGCACAAGAGGAGGAGGAGGTGGGT
TTTCCAGTCACACCTCAGGTACCTTTAAGACCAATGACTTACAAGGCAGCTGTAGATCTTAGCCACTTTT
TAAAAGAAAAGAGGGGACTGGAAGGGCTAATTCACTCCCAACGAAGACAAGATCTGCTTTTTGCTTGTAC
TGGGTCTCTCTGGTTAGACCAGATCTGAGCCTGGGAGCTCTCTGGCTAACTAGGGAACCCACTGCTTAAG
CCTCAATAAAGCTTGCCTTGAGTGCTTCAAGTAGTGTGTGCCCGTCTGTTGTGTGACTCTGGTAACTAGA
GATCCCTCAGACCCTTTTAGTCAGTGTGGAAAATCTCTAGCAGTAGTAGTTCATGTCATCTTATTATTCA
GTATTTATAACTTGCAAAGAAATGAATATCAGAGAGTGAGAGGCCTTGACATTGTTTAAACCCGCTGATC
AGCCTCGACTGTGCCTTCTAGTTGCCAGCCATCTGTTGTTTGCCCCTCCCCCGTGCCTTCCTTGACCCTG
GAAGGTGCCACTCCCACTGTCCTTTCCTAATAAAATGAGGAAATTGCATCGCATTGTCTGAGTAGGTGTC
ATTCTATTCTGGGGGGTGGGGTGGGGCAGGACAGCAAGGGGGAGGATTGGGAAGACAATAGCAGGCATGC
TGGGGATGCGGTGGGCTCTATGGCTTCTGAGGCGGAAAGAACCAGCTGGGGCTCTAGGGGGTATCCCC
[124 nt withheld, positions 7629-7752]
C
[91 nt withheld, positions 7754-7844]
A
[49 nt withheld, positions 7846-7894]
CCTTTGACGTTGGAGTCCACGTTCTTT
[37 nt withheld, positions 7922-7958]
ACCCTATCTCGGTCTATTCTTTTGATTTATAAGGGATTTTGCCGATTTCGGCCTATTGGTTAAAAAATGA
GCTGATTTAACAAAAATTTAACGCGAATTAATTCTGTGGAATGTGTGTCAGTTAGGGTGTGGAAAGTCCC
CAGGCTCCCCAGCAGGCAGAAGTATGCAAAGCATGCATCTCAATTAGTCAGCAACCAGGTGTGGAAAGTC
CCCAGGCTCCCCAGCAGGCAGAAGTATGCAAAGCATGCATCTCAATTAGTCAGCAACCATAGTCCCGCCC
CTAACTCCGCCCATCCCGCCCCTAACTCCGCCCAGTTCCGCCCATTCTCCGCCCCATGGCTGACTAATTT
TTTTTATTTATGCAGAGGCCGAGGCCGCCTCTGCCTCTGAGCTATTCCAGAAGTAGTGAGGAGGCTTTTT
TGGAGGCCTAGGCTTTTGCAAAAAGCTCCCGGGAGCTTGTATATCCATTTTCGGATCTGATCAGCACGTG
ATGAAAAAGCCTGAACTCACCGCGACGTCTGTCGAGAAGTTTCTGATCGAAAAGTTCGACAGCGTCTCCG
ACCTGATGCAGCTCTCGGAGGGCGAAGAATCTCGTGCTTTCAGCTTCGATGTAGGAGGGCGTGGATATGT
CCTGCGGGTAAATAGCTGCGCCGATGGTTTCTACAAAGATCGTTATGTTTATCGGCACTTTGCATCGGCC
GCGCTCCCGATTCCGGAAGTGCTTGACATTGGGGAATTCAGCGAGAGCCTGACCTATTGCATCTCCCGCC
GTGCACAGGGTGTCACGTTGCAAGACCTGCCTGAAACCGAACTGCCCGCTGTTCTGCAGCCGGTCGCGGA
GGCCATGGATGCGATCGCTGCGGCCGATCTTAGCCAGACGAGCGGGTTCGGCCCATTCGGACCGCAAGGA
ATCGGTCAATACACTACATGGCGTGATTTCATATGCGCGATTGCTGATCCCCATGTGTATCACTGGCAAA
CTGTGATGGACGACACCGTCAGTGCGTCCGTCGCGCAGGCTCTCGATGAGCTGATGCTTTGGGCCGAGGA
CTGCCCCGAAGTCCGGCACCTCGTGCACGCGGATTTCGGCTCCAACAATGTCCTGACGGACAATGGCCGC
ATAACAGCGGTCATTGACTGGAGCGAGGCGATGTTCGGGGATTCCCAATACGAGGTCGCCAACATCTTCT
TCTGGAGGCCGTGGTTGGCTTGTATGGAGCAGCAGACGCGCTACTTCGAGCGGAGGCATCCGGAGCTTGC
AGGATCGCCGCGGCTCCGGGCGTATATGCTCCGCATTGGTCTTGACCAACTCTATCAGAGCTTGGTTGAC
GGCAATTTCGATGATGCAGCTTGGGCGCAGGGTCGATGCGACGCAATCGTCCGATCCGGAGCCGGGACTG
TCGGGCGTACACAAATCGCCCGCAGAAGCGCGGCCGTCTGGACCGATGGCTGTGTAGAAGTACTCGCCGA
TAGTGGAAACCGACGCCCCAGCACTCGTCCGAGGGCAAAGGAATAGCACGTGCTACGAGATTTCGATTCC
ACCGCCGCCTTCTATGAAAGGTTGGGCTTCGGAATCGTTTTCCGGGACGCCGGCTGGATGATCCTCCAGC
GCGGGGATCTCATGCTGGAGTTCTTCGCCCACCCCAACTTGTTTATTGCAGCTTATAATGGTTACAAATA
AAGCAATAGCATCACAAATTTCACAAATAAAGCATTTTTTTCACTGCATTCTAGTTGTGGTTTGTCCAAA
CTCATCAATGTATCTTATCATGTCTGTATACCGTCGACCTCTAGCTAGAGCTTGGCGTAATCATGGTCAT
AGCTGTTTCCTGTGTGAAATTGTTATCCGCTCACAATTCCACACAACATACGAGCCGGAAGCATAAAGTG
TAAAGCCTGGGGTGCCTAATGAGTGAGCTAACTCACATTAATTGCGTTGCGCTCACTGCCCGCTTTCCAG
TCGGGAAACCTGTCGTGCCAGCTGCATTAATGAATCGGCCAACGCGCGGGGAGAGGCGGTTTGCGTATTG
GGCGCTCTTCCGCTTCCTCGCTCACTGACTCGCTGCGCTCGGTCGTTCGGCTGCGGCGAGCGGTATCAGC
TCACTCAAAGGCGGTAATACGGTTATCCACAGAATCAGGGGATAACGCAGGAAAGAACATGTGAGCAAAA
GGCCAGCAAAAGGCCAGGAACCGTAAAAAGGCCGCGTTGCTGGCGTTTTTCCATAGGCTCCGCCCCCCTG
ACGAGCATCACAAAAATCGACGCTCAAGTCAGAGGTGGCGAAACCCGACAGGACTATAAAGATACCAGGC
GTTTCCCCCTGGAAGCTCCCTCGTGCGCTCTCCTGTTCCGACCCTGCCGCTTACCGGATACCTGTCCGCC
TTTCTCCCTTCGGGAAGCGTGGCGCTTTCTCATAGCTCACGCTGTAGGTATCTCAGTTCGGTGTAGGTCG
TTCGCTCCAAGCTGGGCTGTGTGCACGAACCCCCCGTTCAGCCCGACCGCTGCGCCTTATCCGGTAACTA
TCGTCTTGAGTCCAACCCGGTAAGACACGACTTATCGCCACTGGCAGCAGCCACTGGTAACAGGATTAGC
AGAGCGAGGTATGTAGGCGGTGCTACAGAGTTCTTGAAGTGGTGGCCTAACTACGGCTACACTAGAAGAA
CAGTATTTGGTATCTGCGCTCTGCTGAAGCCAGTTACCTTCGGAAAAAGAGTTGGTAGCTCTTGATCCGG
CAAACAAACCACCGCTGGTAGCGGTGGTTTTTTTGTTTGCAAGCAGCAGATTACGCGCAGAAAAAAAGGA
TCTCAAGAAGATCCTTTGATCTTTTCTACGGGGTCTGACGCTCAGTGGAACGAAAACTCACGTTAAGGGA
TTTTGGTCATGAGATTATCAAAAAGGATCTTCACCTAGATCCTTTTAAATTAAAAATGAAGTTTTAAATC
AATCTAAAGTATATATGAGTAAACTTGGTCTGACAGTTACCAATGCTTAATCAGTGAGGCACCTATCTCA
GCGATCTGTCTATTTCGTTCATCCATAGTTGCCTGACTCCCCGTCGTGTAGATAACTACGATACGGGAGG
GCTTACCATCTGGCCCCAGTGCTGCAATGATACCGCGAGACCCACGCTCACCGGCTCCAGATTTATCAGC
AATAAACCAGCCAGCCGGAAGGGCCGAGCGCAGAAGTGGTCCTGCAACTTTATCCGCCTCCATCCAGTCT
ATTAATTGTTGCCGGGAAGCTAGAGTAAGTAGTTCGCCAGTTAATAGTTTGCGCAACGTTGTTGCCATTG
CTACAGGCATCGTGGTGTCACGCTCGTCGTTTGGTATGGCTTCATTCAGCTCCGGTTCCCAACGATCAAG
GCGAGTTACATGATCCCCCATGTTGTGCAAAAAAGCGGTTAGCTCCTTCGGTCCTCCGATCGTTGTCAGA
AGTAAGTTGGCCGCAGTGTTATCACTCATGGTTATGGCAGCACTGCATAATTCTCTTACTGTCATGCCAT
CCGTAAGATGCTTTTCTGTGACTGGTGAGTACTCAACCAAGTCATTCTGAGAATAGTGTATGCGGCGACC
GAGTTGCTCTTGCCCGGCGTCAATACGGGATAATACCGCGCCACATAGCAGAACTTTAAAAGTGCTCATC
ATTGGAAAACGTTCTTCGGGGCGAAAACTCTCAAGGATCTTACCGCTGTTGAGATCCAGTTCGATGTAAC
CCACTCGTGCACCCAACTGATCTTCAGCATCTTTTACTTTCACCAGCGTTTCTGGGTGAGCAAAAACAGG
AAGGCAAAATGCCGCAAAAAAGGGAATAAGGGCGACACGGAAATGTTGAATACTCATACTCTTCCTTTTT
CAATATTATTGAAGCATTTATCAGGGTTATTGTCTCATGAGCGGATACATATTTGAATGTATTTAGAAAA
ATAAACAAATAGGGGTTCCGCGCACATTTCCCCGAAAAGTGCCACCTGACGTCGACGGATCGGGAGATCA
ACTTGTTTATTGCAGCTTATAATGGTTACAAATAAAGCAATAGCATCACAAATTTCACAAATAAAGCATT
TTTTTCACTGCATTCTAGTTGTGGTTTGTCCAAACTCATCAATGTATCTTATCATGTCTGGATCAACTGG
ATAACTCAAGCTAACCAAAATCATCCCAAACTTCCCACCCCATACCCTATTACCACTGCCAATTACCTGT
GGTTTCATTTACTCTAAACCTGTGATTCCTCTGAATTATTTTCATTTTAAAGAAATTGTATTTGTTAAAT
ATGTACTACAAACTTAGTAGT
