>Addgene plasmid #120566 | pLEX-uORF-HA-birA*-N-Ras(Q61K/E37A)-IRES-Puro | depositor partial sequence | sequence record 228986 | pLEX Forward
ATGGGCGGTAGGCGTGTACGGTGGGAGGTCTATATAAGCAGAGCTCGTTTAGTGAACCGTCAGATCGCCT
GGAGACGCCATCCACGCTGTTTTGACCTCCATAGAAGACACCGACTCTACTAGAGGATCTACCATGGCAT
AACGACTAATATTTATGTACCCATACGATGTGCCTGACTATGCTAAGGACAACACCGTGCCCCTGAAGCT
GATCGCCCTGCTGGCCAACGGCGAGTTCCACTCTGGCGAGCAGCTGGGAGAGACCCTGGGAATGAGCAGA
GCCGCCATCAACAAGCACATCCAGACACTGAGAGACTGGGGAGTGGACGTGTTCACCGTGCCTGGCAAGG
GCTACAGCCTGCCTGAGCCTATCCAGCTGCTGAACGCCAAGCAGATCCTGGGACAGCTGGATGGCGGAAG
CGTGGCCGTGCTGCCTGTGATCGACTCCACCAATCAGTACCTGCTGGACAGAATCGGAGAGCTGAAGTCC
GGCGACGCCTGCATCGCCGAGTACCAGCAGGCTGGCAGAGGAGGCAGAGGACGGAAGTGGTTCAGCCCAT
TCGGAGCCAACCTGTACCTGTCCATGTTCTGGAGACTGGAGCAGGGACCTGCTGCTGCCATCGGACTGAG
TCTGGTGATCGGAATCGTGATGGCCGAGGTGCTGAGAAAGCTGGGAGCCGACAAGGTGAGAGTGAAGTGG
CCTAATGACCTGTACCTCCAGGACCGCAAGCTGGCTGGCATCCTGGTGGAGCTGACAGGCAAGACAGGCG
ATGCCGCTCAGATCGTGATCGGAGCCGGAATCAACATGGCCATGAGAAGAGTG
