>Addgene plasmid #120566 | pLEX-uORF-HA-birA*-N-Ras(Q61K/E37A)-IRES-Puro | depositor partial sequence | sequence record 228987 | birA* Forward
GGGCGGAGAAATCTCCCTGAGAAGCGCAGAGAAGGGATCCAGCGGCGGCGGCAGCGGCGGCGGCGGCAGC
ACTGAGTACAAACTGGTGGTGGTTGGAGCAGGTGGTGTTGGGAAAAGCGCACTGACAATCCAGCTAATCC
AGAACCACTTTGTAGATGAATATGATCCCACCATAGCGGATTCTTACAGAAAACAAGTGGTTATAGATGG
TGAAACCTGTTTGTTGGACATACTGGATACAGCTGGAAAAGAAGAGTACAGTGCCATGAGAGACCAATAC
ATGAGGACAGGCGAAGGCTTCCTCTGTGTATTTGCCATCAATAATAGCAAGTCATTTGCGGATATTAACC
TCTACAGGGAGCAGATTAAGCGAGTAAAAGACTCGGATGATGTACCTATGGTGCTAGTGGGAAACAAGTG
TGATTTGCCAACAAGGACAGTTGATACAAAACAAGCCCACGAACTGGCCAAGAGTTACGGGATTCCATTC
ATTGAAACCTCAGCCAAGACCAGACAGGGTGTTGAAGATGCTTTTTACACACTGGTAAGAGAAATACGCC
AGTACCGAATGAAAAAACTCAACAGCAGTGATGATGGGACTCAGGGTTGTATGGGATTGCCATGTGTGGT
GATGTAACTCGAGTCTAGAGGGCCCGACGCGTCTGGCCACCGGTCGCCCCTCTCCCTCCCCCCCCCCTAA
CGTTACTGGCCGAAGCCGCTTGGAATAAGGCCGGTGTGCGTTTGTCTATATGTTATTTTCCACCATATTG
CCGTCTTTTGGCAATGTGAGGGCCCGGAAACCTGGCCCTGTCTTCTTGACGAGCATTCCTAGGGGTCTTT
CCCCTCTCGCCAAA
