>Addgene plasmid #120566 | pLEX-uORF-HA-birA*-N-Ras(Q61K/E37A)-IRES-Puro | depositor partial sequence | sequence record 228988 | pLEX Reverse
GGGAGAAGCTGGACAACTTCATCAACAGACCTGTGAAGCTGATCATCGGCGACAAGGAAATCTTCGGCAT
CTCCAGAGGAATCGACAAGCAGGGAGCTCTGCTGCTGGAGCAGGACGGAATCATCAAGCCCTGGATGGGC
GGAGAAATCTCCCTGAGAAGCGCAGAGAAGGGATCCAGCGGCGGCGGCAGCGGCGGCGGCGGCAGCACTG
AGTACAAACTGGTGGTGGTTGGAGCAGGTGGTGTTGGGAAAAGCGCACTGACAATCCAGCTAATCCAGAA
CCACTTTGTAGATGAATATGATCCCACCATAGCGGATTCTTACAGAAAACAAGTGGTTATAGATGGTGAA
ACCTGTTTGTTGGACATACTGGATACAGCTGGAAAAGAAGAGTACAGTGCCATGAGAGACCAATACATGA
GGACAGGCGAAGGCTTCCTCTGTGTATTTGCCATCAATAATAGCAAGTCATTTGCGGATATTAACCTCTA
CAGGGAGCAGATTAAGCGAGTAAAAGACTCGGATGATGTACCTATGGTGCTAGTGGGAAACAAGTGTGAT
TTGCCAACAAGGACAGTTGATACAAAACAAGCCCACGAACTGGCCAAGAGTTACGGGATTCCATTCATTG
AAACCTCAGCCAAGACCAGACAGGGTGTTGAAGATGCTTTTTACACACTGGTAAGAGAAATACGCCAGTA
CCGAATGAAAAAACTCAACAGCAGTGATGATGGGACTCAGGGTTGTATGGGATTGCCATGTGTGGTGATG
TAACTCGAGTCTAGAGGGCCCGACGCGTCTGGCCACCGGTCGCCCCT
